>Addgene plasmid #169283 | SIN40C.TRE.MCS.IRES.dTomato.PGK.sfGFP.P2A.Tet3G | addgene full sequence | sequence record 337924 | Addgene NGS Result
TCACATGTTCTTTCCTGCGTTATCCCCTGATTCTGTGGATAACCGTATTACCGCCTTTGAGTGAGCTGAT
ACCGCTCGCCGCAGCCGAACGACCGAGCGCAGCGAGTCAGTGAGCGAGGAAGCGGAAGAGCGCCCAATAC
GCAAACCGCCTCTCCCCGCGCGTTGGCCGATTCATTAATGCAGCTGGCACGACAGGTTTCCCGACTGGAA
AGCGGGCAGTGAGCGCAACGCAATTAATGTGAGTTAGCTCACTCATTAGGCACCCCAGGCTTTACACTTT
ATGCTTCCGGCTCGTATGTTGTGTGGAATTGTGAGCGGATAACAATTTCACACAGGAAACAGCTATGACC
ATGATTACGCCAAGCGCGCAATTAACCCTCACTAAAGGGAACAAAAGCTGGAGCTGCAAGCGGTACCGTC
GACCTGCAGGTTGACATTGATTATTGACTAGTTATTAATAGTAATCAATTACGGGGTCATTAGTTCATAG
CCCATATATGGAGTTCCGCGTTACATAACTTACGGTAAATGGCCCGCCTGGCTGACCGCCCAACGACCCC
CGCCCATTGACGTCAATAATGACGTATGTTCCCATAGTAACGCCAATAGGGACTTTCCATTGACGTCAAT
GGGTGGAGTATTTACGGTAAACTGCCCACTTGGCAGTACATCAAGTGTATCATATGCCAAGTACGCCCCC
TATTGACGTCAATGACGGTAAATGGCCCGCCTGGCATTATGCCCAGTACATGACCTTATGGGACTTTCCT
ACTTGGCAGTACATCTACGTATTAGTCATCGCTATTACCATGGCGCGCCATGCAGGGCCTGAAATAACCT
CTGAAAGAGGAACTTGGTTAGGTACCTTCTGAGGCGGAAAGAACCAGCTGTGGAATGTGTGTCAGTTAGG
GTGTGGAAAGTCCCCAGGCTCCCCAGCAGGCAGAAGTATGCAAAGCATGCATCTCAATTAGTCAGCAACC
AGGTGTGGAAAGTCCCCAGGCTCCCCAGCAGGCAGAAGTATGCAAAGCATGCATCTCAATTAGTCAGCAA
CCATAGTCCCTTAAGAGGCGCGCCTTAATGTAGTCTTATGCAATACTCTTGTAGTCTTGCAACATGGTAA
CGATGAGTTAGCAACATGCCTTACAAGGAGAGAAAAAGCACCGTGCATGCCGATTGGTGGAAGTAAGGTG
GTACGATCGTGCCTTATTAGGAAGGCAACAGACGGGTCTGACATGGATTGGACGAACCACTGAATTGCCG
CATTGCAGAGATATTGTATTTAAGTGCCTAGCTCGATACATAAACGGGTCTCTCTGGTTAGACCAGATCT
GAGCCTGGGAGCTCTCTGGCTAACTAGGGAACCCACTGCTTAAGCCTCAATAAAGCTTGCCTTGAGTGCT
TCAAGTAGTGTGTGCCCGTCTGTTGTGTGACTCTGGTAACTAGAGATCCCTCAGACCCTTTTAGTCAGTG
TGGAAAATCTCTAGCAGTGGCGCCCGAACAGGGACTTGAAAGCGAAAGGGAAACCAGAGGAGCTCTCTCG
ACGCAGGACTCGGCTTGCTGAAGCGCGCACGGCAAGAGGCGAGGGGCGGCGACTGGTGAGTACGCCAAAA
ATTTTGACTAGCGGAGGCTAGAAGGAGAGAGATGGGTGCGAGAGCGTCAGTATTAAGCGGGGGAGAATTA
GATCGCGATGGGAAAAAATTCGGTTAAGGCCAGGGGGAAAGAAAAAATATAAATTAAAACATATAGTATG
GGCAAGCAGGGAGCTAGAACGATTCGCAGTTAATCCTGGCCTGTTAGAAACATCAGAAGGCTGTAGACAA
ATACTGGGACAGCTACAACCATCCCTTCAGACAGGATCAGAAGAACTTAGATCATTATATAATACAGTAG
CAACCCTCTATTGTGTGCATCAAAGGATAGAGATAAAAGACACCAAGGAAGCTTTAGACAAGATAGAGGA
AGAGCAAAACAAAAGTAAGACCACCGCACAGCAAGCGGCCGCTGATCTTCAGACCTGGAGGAGGAGATAT
GAGGGACAATTGGAGAAGTGAATTATATAAATATAAAGTAGTAAAAATTGAACCATTAGGAGTAGCACCC
ACCAAGGCAAAGAGAAGAGTGGTGCAGAGAGAAAAAAGAGCAGTGGGAATAGGAGCTTTGTTCCTTGGGT
TCTTGGGAGCAGCAGGAAGCACTATGGGCGCAGCGTCAATGACGCTGACGGTACAGGCCAGACAATTATT
GTCTGGTATAGTGCAGCAGCAGAACAATTTGCTGAGGGCTATTGAGGCGCAACAGCATCTGTTGCAACTC
ACAGTCTGGGGCATCAAGCAGCTCCAGGCAAGAATCCTGGCTGTGGAAAGATACCTAAAGGATCAACAGC
TCCTGGGGATTTGGGGTTGCTCTGGAAAACTCATTTGCACCACTGCTGTGCCTTGGAATGCTAGTTGGAG
TAATAAATCTCTGGAACAGATTTGGAATCACACGACCTGGATGGAGTGGGACAGAGAAATTAACAATTAC
ACAAGCTTAATACACTCCTTAATTGAAGAATCGCAAAACCAGCAAGAAAAGAATGAACAAGAATTATTGG
AATTAGATAAATGGGCAAGTTTGTGGAATTGGTTTAACATAACAAATTGGCTGTGGTATATAAAATTATT
CATAATGATAGTAGGAGGCTTGGTAGGTTTAAGAATAGTTTTTGCTGTACTTTCTATAGTGAATAGAGTT
AGGCAGGGATATTCACCATTATCGTTTCAGACCCACCTCCCAACCCCGAGGGGACAATTCTAGATCTTGA
GACAAATGGCAGTATTCATCCACAATTTTAAAAGAAAAGGGGGGATTGGGGGGTACAGTGCAGGGGAAAG
AATAGTAGACATAATAGCAACAGACATACAAACTAAAGAATTACAAAAACAAATTACAAAAATTCAAAAT
TTTCGGGTTTATTACAGGGACAGCAGAGATCCACTTTGGCGCCGGCTCGAGTTTACTCCCTATCAGTGAT
AGAGAACGTATAAGGAGTTTACTCCCTATCAGTGATAGAGAACGTATGACCAGTTTACTCCCTATCAGTG
ATAGAGAACGTATCTACAGTTTACTCCCTATCAGTGATAGAGAACGTATGACCAGTTTACTCCCTATCAG
TGATAGAGAACGTATCTACAGTTTACTCCCTATCAGTGATAGAGAACGTATATCCAGTTTACTCCCTATC
AGTGATAGAGAACGTATAAGCTTTAGGCGTGTACGGTGGGCGCCTATAAAAGCAGAGCTCGTTTAGTGAA
CCGTCAGATCGCCTGGAGCAATTCCACAACACTTTTGTCTTATACCAACTTTCCGTACCACTTCCTACCC
TCGTAAAGACCGGTGAACGCGTTCGCCCCTCTCCCTCCCCCCCCCCTAACGTTACTGGCCGAAGCCGCTT
GGAATAAGGCCGGTGTGCGTTTGTCTATATGTTATTTTCCACCATATTGCCGTCTTTTGGCAATGTGAGG
GCCCGGAAACCTGGCCCTGTCTTCTTGACGAGCATTCCTAGGGGTCTTTCCCCTCTCGCCAAAGGAATGC
AAGGTCTGTTGAATGTCGTGAAGGAAGCAGTTCCTCTGGAAGCTTCTTGAAGACAAACAACGTCTGTAGC
GACCCTTTGCAGGCAGCGGAACCCCCCACCTGGCGACAGGTGCCTCTGCGGCCAAAAGCCACGTGTATAA
GATACACCTGCAAAGGCGGCACAACCCCAGTGCCACGTTGTGAGTTGGATAGTTGTGGAAAGAGTCAAAT
GGCTCTCCTCAAGCGTATTCAACAAGGGGCTGAAGGATGCCCAGAAGGTACCCCATTGTATGGGATCTGA
TCTGGGGCCTCGGTACACATGCTTTACATGTGTTTAGTCGAGGTTAAAAAAACGTCTAGGCCCCCCGAAC
CACGGGGACGTGGTTTTCCTTTGAAAAACACGATGATAATATGGCCACAACCGGATCCATGGTGAGCAAG
GGCGAGGAGGTCATCAAAGAGTTCATGCGCTTCAAGGTGCGCATGGAGGGCTCCATGAACGGCCACGAGT
TCGAGATCGAGGGCGAGGGCGAGGGCCGCCCCTACGAGGGCACCCAGACCGCCAAGCTGAAGGTGACCAA
GGGCGGCCCCCTGCCCTTCGCCTGGGACATCCTGTCCCCCCAGTTCATGTACGGCTCCAAGGCGTACGTG
AAGCACCCCGCCGACATCCCCGATTACAAGAAGCTGTCCTTCCCCGAGGGCTTCAAGTGGGAGCGCGTGA
TGAACTTCGAGGACGGCGGTCTGGTGACCGTGACCCAGGACTCCTCCCTGCAGGACGGCACGCTGATCTA
CAAGGTGAAGATGCGCGGCACCAACTTCCCCCCCGACGGCCCCGTAATGCAGAAGAAGACCATGGGCTGG
GAGGCCTCCACCGAGCGCCTGTACCCCCGCGACGGCGTGCTGAAGGGCGAGATCCACCAGGCCCTGAAGC
TGAAGGACGGCGGCCACTACCTGGTGGAGTTCAAGACCATCTACATGGCCAAGAAGCCCGTGCAACTGCC
CGGCTACTACTACGTGGACACCAAGCTGGACATCACCTCCCACAACGAGGACTACACCATCGTGGAACAG
TACGAGCGCTCCGAGGGCCGCCACCACCTGTTCCTGTACGGCATGGACGAGCTGTACAAGTGAGCGATAT
CGCGTAATTCTACCGGGTAGGGGAGGCGCTTTTCCCAAGGCAGTCTGGAGCATGCGCTTTAGCAGCCCCG
CTGGGCACTTGGCGCTACACAAGTGGCCTCTGGCCTCGCACACATTCCACATCCACCGGAAGGCGCCAAC
CGGCTCCGTTCTTTGGTGGCCCCTTCGCGCCACCTTCTACTCCTCCCCTAGTCAGGAAGTTCCCCCCCGC
CCCGCAGCTCGCGTCGTGCAGGACGTGACAAATGGAAGTAGCACGTGTCACTAGTCTCGTGCAGATGGAC
AGCACCGCTGAGCAATGGAAGCGGGTAGGCCTTTGGGGCAGCGGCCAATAGCAGCTTTGCTCCTTCGCTT
TCTGGGCTCAGAGGCTGGGAAGGGGTGGGTCCGGGGGCGGGCTCAGGGGCGGGCTCAGGGGCGGGGCGGG
CGCCCGAAGGTCCACCGGAGGCCCGGCATTCTGCACGCTTCAAAAGCGCACGTCTGCCGCGCTGTTCTCC
TCTTCCTCATCTCCGGGCCTTTCGGCTAGCGCCACCATGGGATCTAAGGGCGAGGAACTGTTCACCGGCG
TGGTGCCCATCCTGGTGGAACTGGATGGCGACGTGAACGGCCACAAGTTCTCTGTGCGGGGAGAGGGCGA
AGGCGACGCCACAAATGGCAAGCTGACCCTGAAGTTCATCTGCACCACCGGCAAGCTGCCCGTGCCTTGG
CCTACCCTCGTGACCACACTGACCTACGGCGTGCAGTGCTTCAGCAGATACCCCGACCATATGAAGCGGC
ACGACTTCTTCAAGAGCGCCATGCCCGAGGGCTACGTGCAGGAACGGACCATCAGCTTCAAGGACGACGG
CACCTACAAGACCAGAGCCGAAGTGAAGTTCGAGGGCGACACCCTCGTGAACCGGATCGAGCTGAAGGGC
ATCGATTTCAAAGAGGACGGCAACATCCTGGGCCACAAGCTGGAGTACAACTTCAACAGCCACAATGTGT
ATATCACCGCCGACAAGCAGAAGAACGGCATCAAGGCCAACTTCAAGATCCGGCACAACGTGGAAGATGG
CAGCGTGCAGCTGGCCGACCACTACCAGCAGAACACCCCCATCGGAGATGGCCCCGTGCTGCTGCCCGAC
AACCACTACCTGAGCACCCAGAGCGTGCTGAGCAAGGACCCCAACGAGAAGCGGGACCACATGGTGCTGC
TGGAATTCGTGACCGCCGCTGGCATCACCCACGGCATGGACGAGCTGTATAAGGGAGGAAGCGGCGCCAC
CAATTTCAGCCTGCTGAAACAGGCCGGCGACGTGGAAGAGAACCCTGGCCCTATGAGCCGGCTGGACAAG
AGCAAAGTGATCAACAGCGCCCTGGAACTGCTGAACGGCGTGGGCATCGAGGGCCTGACCACCCGGAAGC
TGGCCCAGAAACTGGGCGTGGAACAGCCCACCCTGTACTGGCACGTGAAGAACAAGCGGGCCCTGCTGGA
CGCCCTGCCCATCGAGATGCTGGACCGGCACCACACCCACAGCTGCCCTCTGGAAGGCGAGAGCTGGCAG
GACTTCCTGCGGAACAACGCCAAGAGCTACAGATGCGCCCTGCTGAGCCACCGGGACGGCGCCAAAGTGC
ACCTGGGCACCAGACCCACCGAGAAGCAGTACGAGACACTGGAAAACCAGCTGGCCTTCCTGTGCCAGCA
GGGCTTCAGCCTGGAAAACGCCCTGTACGCCCTGAGCGCCGTGGGCCACTTCACCCTGGGCTGCGTGCTG
GAAGAACAGGAACACCAGGTCGCCAAAGAGGAAAGAGAGACACCCACCACCGACAGCATGCCCCCCCTGC
TGAAGCAGGCCATCGAGCTGTTCGACAGACAGGGCGCCGAGCCCGCCTTCCTGTTCGGCCTGGAACTGAT
CATCTGCGGCCTCGAGAAGCAGCTGAAGTGCGAGAGCGGCGGACCCACCGACGCCCTGGACGACTTCGAC
CTGGACATGCTGCCCGCCGATGCCCTGGATGATTTTGATCTGGATATGCTCCCTGCTGACGCTCTCGATG
ACTTCGATCTCGATATGCTGCCAGGCTAATGTACAAGTGATCGCGTTAAGTCGACAATCAACCTCTGGAT
TACAAAATTTGTGAAAGATTGACTGGTATTCTTAACTATGTTGCTCCTTTTACGCTATGTGGATACGCTG
CTTTAATGCCTTTGTATCATGCTATTGCTTCCCGTATGGCTTTCATTTTCTCCTCCTTGTATAAATCCTG
GTTGCTGTCTCTTTATGAGGAGTTGTGGCCCGTTGTCAGGCAACGTGGCGTGGTGTGCACTGTGTTTGCT
GACGCAACCCCCACTGGTTGGGGCATTGCCACCACCTGTCAGCTCCTTTCCGGGACTTTCGCTTTCCCCC
TCCCTATTGCCACGGCGGAACTCATCGCCGCCTGCCTTGCCCGCTGCTGGACAGGGGCTCGGCTGTTGGG
CACTGACAATTCCGTGGTGTTGTCGGGGAAATCATCGTCCTTTCCTTGGCTGCTCGCCTGTGTTGCCACC
TGGATTCTGCGCGGGACGTCCTTCTGCTACGTCCCTTCGGCCCTCAATCCAGCGGACCTTCCTTCCCGCG
GCCTGCTGCCGGCTCTGCGGCCTCTTCCGCGTCTTCGCCTTCGCCCTCAGACGAGTCGGATCTCCCTTTG
GGCCGCCTCCCCGCGTCGACTTTAAGACCAATGACTTACAAGGCAGCTGTAGATCTTAGCCACTTTTTAA
AAGAAAAGGGGGGACTGGAAGGGCTAATTCACTCCCAACGAAGACAAGATCTGCTTTTTGCTTGTACTGG
GTCTCTCTGGTTAGACCAGATCTGAGCCTGGGAGCTCTCTGGCTAACTAGGGAACCCACTGCTTAAGCCT
CAATAAAGCTTGCCTTGAGTGCTTCAAGTAGTGTGTGCCCGTCTGTTGTGTGACTCTGGTAACTAGAGAT
CCCTCAGACCCTTTTAGTCAGTGTGGAAAATCTCTAGCAGTACGTATAGTAGTTCATGTCATCTTATTAT
TCAGTATTTATAACTTGCAAAGAAATGAATATCAGAGAGTGAGAGGAACTTGTTTATTGCAGCTTATAAT
GGTTACAAATAAAGCAATAGCATCACAAATTTCACAAATAAAGCATTTTTTTCACTGCATTCTAGTTGTG
GTTTGTCCAAACTCATCAATGTATCTTATCATGTCTGGCTCTAGCTATCCCGCCCCTAACTCCGCCCATC
CCGCCCCTAACTCCGCCCAGTTCCGCCCATTCTCCGCCCCATGGCTGACTAATTTTTTTTATTTATGCAG
AGGCCGAGGCCGCCTCGGCCTCTGAGCTATTCCAGAAGTAGTGAGGAGGCTTTTTTGGAGGCCTAGGGAC
GTACCCAATTCGCCCTATAGTGAGTCGTATTACGCGCGCTCACTGGCCGTCGTTTTACAACGTCGTGACT
GGGAAAACCCTGGCGTTACCCAACTTAATCGCCTTGCAGCACATCCCCCTTTCGCCAGCTGGCGTAATAG
CGAAGAGGCCCGCACCGATCGCCCTTCCCAACAGTTGCGCAGCCTGAATGGCGAATGGG
[124 nt withheld, positions 8250-8373]
C
[91 nt withheld, positions 8375-8465]
A
[49 nt withheld, positions 8467-8515]
CCTTTGACGTTGGAGTCCACGTTCTTT
[37 nt withheld, positions 8543-8579]
ACCCTATCTCGGTCTATTCTTTTGATTTATAAGGGATTTTGCCGATTTCGGCCTATTGGTTAAAAAATGA
GCTGATTTAACAAAAATTTAACGCGAATTTTAACAAAATATTAACGCTTACAATTTAGGTGGCACTTTTC
GGGGAAATGTGCGCGGAACCCCTATTTGTTTATTTTTCTAAATACATTCAAATATGTATCCGCTCATGAG
ACAATAACCCTGATAAATGCTTCAATAATATTGAAAAAGGAAGAGTATGAGTATTCAACATTTCCGTGTC
GCCCTTATTCCCTTTTTTGCGGCATTTTGCCTTCCTGTTTTTGCTCACCCAGAAACGCTGGTGAAAGTAA
AAGATGCTGAAGATCAGTTGGGTGCACGAGTGGGTTACATCGAACTGGATCTCAACAGCGGTAAGATCCT
TGAGAGTTTTCGCCCCGAAGAACGTTTTCCAATGATGAGCACTTTTAAAGTTCTGCTATGTGGCGCGGTA
TTATCCCGTATTGACGCCGGGCAAGAGCAACTCGGTCGCCGCATACACTATTCTCAGAATGACTTGGTTG
AGTACTCACCAGTCACAGAAAAGCATCTTACGGATGGCATGACAGTAAGAGAATTATGCAGTGCTGCCAT
AACCATGAGTGATAACACTGCGGCCAACTTACTTCTGACAACGATCGGAGGACCGAAGGAGCTAACCGCT
TTTTTGCACAACATGGGGGATCATGTAACTCGCCTTGATCGTTGGGAACCGGAGCTGAATGAAGCCATAC
CAAACGACGAGCGTGACACCACGATGCCTGTAGCAATGGCAACAACGTTGCGCAAACTATTAACTGGCGA
ACTACTTACTCTAGCTTCCCGGCAACAATTAATAGACTGGATGGAGGCGGATAAAGTTGCAGGACCACTT
CTGCGCTCGGCCCTTCCGGCTGGCTGGTTTATTGCTGATAAATCTGGAGCCGGTGAGCGTGGGTCTCGCG
GTATCATTGCAGCACTGGGGCCAGATGGTAAGCCCTCCCGTATCGTAGTTATCTACACGACGGGGAGTCA
GGCAACTATGGATGAACGAAATAGACAGATCGCTGAGATAGGTGCCTCACTGATTAAGCATTGGTAACTG
TCAGACCAAGTTTACTCATATATACTTTAGATTGATTTAAAACTTCATTTTTAATTTAAAAGGATCTAGG
TGAAGATCCTTTTTGATAATCTCATGACCAAAATCCCTTAACGTGAGTTTTCGTTCCACTGAGCGTCAGA
CCCCGTAGAAAAGATCAAAGGATCTTCTTGAGATCCTTTTTTTCTGCGCGTAATCTGCTGCTTGCAAACA
AAAAAACCACCGCTACCAGCGGTGGTTTGTTTGCCGGATCAAGAGCTACCAACTCTTTTTCCGAAGGTAA
CTGGCTTCAGCAGAGCGCAGATACCAAATACTGTTCTTCTAGTGTAGCCGTAGTTAGGCCACCACTTCAA
GAACTCTGTAGCACCGCCTACATACCTCGCTCTGCTAATCCTGTTACCAGTGGCTGCTGCCAGTGGCGAT
AAGTCGTGTCTTACCGGGTTGGACTCAAGACGATAGTTACCGGATAAGGCGCAGCGGTCGGGCTGAACGG
GGGGTTCGTGCACACAGCCCAGCTTGGAGCGAACGACCTACACCGAACTGAGATACCTACAGCGTGAGCT
ATGAGAAAGCGCCACGCTTCCCGAAGGGAGAAAGGCGGACAGGTATCCGGTAAGCGGCAGGGTCGGAACA
GGAGAGCGCACGAGGGAGCTTCCAGGGGGAAACGCCTGGTATCTTTATAGTCCTGTCGGGTTTCGCCACC
TCTGACTTGAGCGTCGATTTTTGTGATGCTCGTCAGGGGGGCGGAGCCTATGGAAAAACGCCAGCAACGC
GGCCTTTTTACGGTTCCTGGCCTTTTGCTGGCCTTTTGC
Features (pLannotate 1.2.2; 32 found; start..end, strand, type, name):
      1..128     +  rep_origin     RSF ori (fragment): Plasmids containing the RSF 1030 origin of replication can be propagated in E. coli cells that contain additional plasmids with compatible origins.
    130..222     +  CDS            lacI (fragment): lac repressor; lacI; The lac repressor binds to the lac operator to inhibit transcription in E. coli. This inhibition can be relieved by adding lactose or isopropyl-β-D-thiogalactopyranoside (IPTG).
    235..256     +  protein_bind   CAP binding site: CAP binding activates transcription in the presence of cAMP. E. coli catabolite activator protein
    271..301     +  promoter       lac promoter: promoter for the E. coli lac operon
    309..325     +  protein_bind   lac operator: The lac repressor binds to the lac operator to inhibit transcription in E. coli. This inhibition can be relieved by adding lactose or isopropyl-β-D-thiogalactopyranoside (IPTG). lac repressor encoded by lacI
    370..388     +  promoter       T3 promoter: promoter for bacteriophage T3 RNA polymerase
    433..812     +  enhancer       CMV enhancer: human cytomegalovirus immediate early enhancer
    869..1060    +  promoter       SV40 promoter (fragment): SV40 enhancer and early promoter
   1079..1305    +  promoter       RSV promoter: Rous sarcoma virus enhancer/promoter
   1306..1486    +  LTR            5' LTR (truncated): truncated 5' long terminal repeat (LTR) from HIV-1
   1533..1658    +  misc_feature   HIV-1 Ψ: packaging signal of human immunodeficiency virus type 1
   1642..2005    +  CDS            HIV-1 gag (fragment): gag protein from human immunodeficiency virus 1; gag
   2151..2384    +  misc_feature   RRE: The Rev response element (RRE) of HIV-1 allows for Rev-dependent mRNA export from the nucleus to the cytoplasm.
   2761..2785    +  CDS            Rev (fragment): human immunodeficiency virus 1 (HIV-1) Rev protein; rev; enhances nuclear export of unspliced and incompletely spliced viral mRNAs
   2826..2943    +  misc_feature   cPPT/CTS: central polypurine tract and central termination sequence of HIV-1
   2989..3367    +  promoter       TRE3G promoter: 3rd-generation Tet-responsive promoter that can be activated by binding of Tet-On® 3G
   3386..3972    +  misc_feature   IRES2: internal ribosome entry site (IRES) of the encephalomyocarditis virus (EMCV)
   3979..4680    +  CDS            dTomato: dTomato is a basic (constitutively fluorescent) orange fluorescent protein published in 2004, derived from Discosoma sp.. It is reported to be a somewhat slowly-maturing dimer with low acid sensitivity.
   4705..5204    +  promoter       PGK promoter: mouse phosphoglycerate kinase 1 promoter
   5223..5933    +  CDS            Superfolder GFP: Superfolder GFP is a basic (constitutively fluorescent) green fluorescent protein published in 2005, derived from Aequorea victoria. It is reported to be a very rapidly-maturing weak dimer.
   6003..6620    +  CDS            tetR: TETR2_ECOLX - Experimental evidence at protein level: Swiss-Prot protein existence level 1. TetR is the repressor of the tetracycline resistance element; its N-terminal region forms a helix-turn-helix structure and binds DNA. Binding of tetracycline to TetR reduces the repressor affinity for the tetracycline resistance gene (tetA) promoter operator sites. From Escherichia coli.
   6776..7364    +  misc_feature   WPRE: woodchuck hepatitis virus posttranscriptional regulatory element
   7415..7434    +  misc_feature   cPPT/CTS (fragment): central polypurine tract and central termination sequence of HIV-1
   7436..7669    +  LTR            3' LTR (ΔU3): self-inactivating 3' long terminal repeat (LTR) from HIV-1
   7747..7868    +  polyA_signal   SV40 poly(A) signal: SV40 polyadenylation signal
   7908..8043    +  rep_origin     SV40 ori: SV40 origin of replication
   8064..8082    -  promoter       T7 promoter: promoter for bacteriophage T7 RNA polymerase
   8090..8245    +  CDS            lacZα (fragment): LacZα fragment of β-galactosidase; lacZ fragment
   8250..8678    +  rep_origin     f1 ori (sequence partly withheld): f1 bacteriophage origin of replication; arrow indicates direction of (+) strand synthesis
   8731..8835    +  promoter       AmpR promoter: bla
   8836..9696    +  CDS            AmpR: β-lactamase; bla; confers resistance to ampicillin, carbenicillin, and related antibiotics
   9867..10455   +  rep_origin     ori: high-copy-number ColE1/pMB1/pBR322/pUC origin of replication
