[The description below was written by a language model from this plasmid's Addgene catalogue record and pLannotate feature annotations shown in this document.]
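Description:
SIN40C.TRE.MCS.IRES.dTomato.PGK.sfGFP.P2A.Tet3G is an empty, all-in-one lentiviral backbone for doxycycline-inducible overexpression of a cDNA of the user's choice. It is built on the SIN40C self-inactivating HIV-1 vector. In E. coli it is maintained as a high-copy plasmid through a ColE1/pUC-type origin and selected with ampicillin (AmpR); an f1 origin and leftover cloning-vector elements (lac promoter/operator, a lacZα fragment, T3 and T7 promoters) are also annotated. Viral genomic RNA is driven by an RSV promoter fused to a truncated 5' LTR, with CMV enhancer and SV40 promoter sequences annotated just upstream. The Ψ packaging signal with a partial gag sequence, the RRE and the cPPT/CTS support packaging, Rev-dependent export and nuclear import. The ΔU3 3' LTR inactivates LTR promoter activity after integration. A WPRE precedes the 3' LTR, and an SV40 poly(A) signal and SV40 origin follow it.

The payload consists of two expression units. In the first, a TRE3G promoter precedes the multiple cloning site named in the construct title (not annotated separately in the feature table), followed by an EMCV IRES and dTomato. An inserted cDNA and the red reporter are therefore translated from one inducible bicistronic transcript, and dTomato fluorescence marks induced cells. In the second, a constitutive mouse PGK promoter drives superfolder GFP linked by a P2A peptide, per the name, to the Tet-On 3G transactivator, whose DNA-binding portion is annotated as tetR. sfGFP thus marks transduced cells and serves as the listed selectable marker in place of drug resistance. The co-expressed transactivator activates TRE3G when doxycycline is present. No insert is recorded, consistent with the empty-backbone designation.
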