Addgene plasmid #169283: SIN40C.TRE.MCS.IRES.dTomato.PGK.sfGFP.P2A.Tet3G
Purpose: (Empty Backbone) Doxycycline-inducible overexpression of cDNA with dTomato as a reporter fluorescent protein
Depositing lab: Dirk Heckl. Depositing organization: Martin-Luther-Universitaet Halle-Wittenberg.
Backbone
  Vector backbone: SIN40C
  Vector type: Lentiviral
  Selectable markers: sfGFP
Growth in bacteria
  Bacterial resistance: Ampicillin, 100 μg/mL
  Growth temperature: 37°C
  Growth strain: NEB Stable
  Copy number: High Copy
Gene/Insert
  Gene/Insert name: None
Terms and licenses: Academic/Nonprofit Terms; Industry Terms: Not Available to Industry
How to cite: SIN40C.TRE.MCS.IRES.dTomato.PGK.sfGFP.P2A.Tet3G was a gift from Dirk Heckl (Addgene plasmid # 169283 ; http://n2t.net/addgene:169283 ; RRID:Addgene_169283)
